>Addgene plasmid #159419 | pYTSG | addgene full sequence | sequence record 321534 | Addgene NGS Result
TGCTTCAACTAACTCCAGTAATTCCTTGGTGGTACGAACATCCAATGAAGCACACAAGTTTGTTTGCTTT
TCGTGCATGATATTAAATAGCTTGGCAGCAACAGGACTAGGATGAGTAGCAGCACGTTCCTTATATGTAG
CTTTCGACATGATTTATCTTCGTTTCCTGCAGGTTTTTGTTCTGTGCAGTTGGGTTAAGAATACTGGGCA
ATTTCATGTTTCTTCAACACTACATATGCGTATATATACCAATCTAAGTCTGTGCTCCTTCCTTCGTTCT
TCCTTCTGTTCGGAGATTACCGAATCAAAAAAATTTCAAGGAAACCGAAATCAAAAAAAAGAATAAAAAA
AAAATGATGAATTGAAAAGCTAGCTTATCGATGATAAGCTGTCAAACATGAGAATTAATTCCACGGACTA
TAGACTATACCTAGTATACTCCGTCTACTGTACGATACACTTCCGCTCAGGTCCTTGTCCTTTAACGAGG
CCTTACCACTCTTTTGTTACTCTATTGATCCAGCTCAGCAAAGGCAGTGTGATCTAAGATTCTATCTTCG
CGATGTAGTAAAACTAGCTAGACCGAGAAAGAGACTAGAAATGCAAAAGGCACTTCTACAATGGCTGCCA
TCATTATTATCCGATGTGACGCTGCAGCTTCTCAATGATATTCGAATACGCTTTGAGGAGATACAGCCTA
ATATCCGACAAACTGTTTTACAGATTTACGATCGTACTTGTTACCCATCATTGAATTTTGAACATCCGAA
CCTGGGAGTTTTCCCTGAAACAGATAGTATATTTGAACCTGTATAATAATATATAGTCTAGCGCTTTACG
GAAGACAATGTATGTATTTCGGTTCCTGGAGAAACTATTGCATCTATTGCATAGGTAATCTTGCACGTCG
CATCCCCGGTTCATTTTCTGCGTTTCCATCTTGCACTTCAATAGCATATCTTTGTTAACGAAGCATCTGT
GCTTCATTTTGTAGAACAAAAATGCAACGCGAGAGCGCTAATTTTTCAAACAAAGAATCTGAGCTGCATT
TTTACAGAACAGAAATGCAACGCGAAAGCGCTATTTTACCAACGAAGAATCTGTGCTTCATTTTTGTAAA
ACAAAAATGCAACGCGAGAGCGCTAATTTTTCAAACAAAGAATCTGAGCTGCATTTTTACAGAACAGAAA
TGCAACGCGAGAGCGCTATTTTACCAACAAAGAATCTATACTTCTTTTTTGTTCTACAAAAATGCATCCC
GAGAGCGCTATTTTTCTAACAAAGCATCTTAGATTACTTTTTTTCTCCTTTGTGCGCTCTATAATGCAGT
CTCTTGATAACTTTTTGCACTGTAGGTCCGTTAAGGTTAGAAGAAGGCTACTTTGGTGTCTATTTTCTCT
TCCATAAAAAAAGCCTGACTCCACTTCCCGCGTTTACTGATTACTAGCGAAGCTGCGGGTGCATTTTTTC
AAGATAAAGGCATCCCCGATTATATTCTATACCGATGTGGATTGCGCATACTTTGTGAACAGAAAGTGAT
AGCGTTGATGATTCTTCATTGGTCAGAAAATTATGAACGGTTTCTTCTATTTTGTCTCTATATACTACGT
ATAGGAAATGTTTACATTTTCGTATTGTTTTCGATTCACTCTATGAATAGTTCTTACTACAATTTTTTTG
TCTAAAGAGTAATACTAGAGATAAACATAAAAAATGTAGAGGTCGAGTTTAGATGCAAGTTCAAGGAGCG
AAAGGTGGATGGGTAGGTTATATAGGGATATAGCACAGAGATATATAGCAAAGAGATACTTTTGAGCAAT
GTTTGTGGAAGCGGTATTCGCAATGGGAAGCTCC
[37 nt withheld, positions 1855-1891]
AGATTGTATAAGCAAATATTTAAATTGTAAGCGTTAATATTTTGTTAAAATTCGCGTTAAATTTTTGTTA
AATCAGCTCATTTTTTAACCAATAGGCCGAAATCGGCAAAATCCCTTATAAATCAAAAGAATAGACCGAG
ATAGGGT
[37 nt withheld, positions 2039-2075]
AAAGAACGTGGACTCCAACGTCAAAGG
[49 nt withheld, positions 2103-2151]
T
[91 nt withheld, positions 2153-2243]
G
[124 nt withheld, positions 2245-2368]
GGGGATCGATCCACTAGTCCACGGATTAGAAGCCGCCGAGCGGGTGACAGCCCTCCGAAGGAAGACTCTC
CTCCGTGCGTCCTCGTCTTCACCGGTCGCGTTCCTGAAACGCAGATGTGCCTCGCGCCGCACTGCTCCGA
ACAATAAAGATTCTACAATACTAGCTTTTATGGTTATGAAGAGGAAAAATTGGCAGTAACCTGGCCCCAC
AAACCTTCAAATGAACGAATCAAATTAACAACCATAGGATGATAATGCGATTAGTTTTTTAGCCTTATTT
CTGGGGTAATTAATCAGCGAAGCGATGATTTTTGATCTATTAACAGATATATAAATGCAAAAACTGCATA
ACCACTTTAACTAATACTTTCAACATTTTCGGTTTGTATTACTTCTTATTCAAATGTAATAAAAGTATCA
ACAAAAAATTGTTAATATACCTCTATACTTTAACGTCAAGGAGAAAAAACCCCGGATCGGACTACTAGCA
GCTGTAATACGACTCACTATAGGGAATATTTAAAAAATGTCTGGATCCAAGCTTAGCGGCCGCGAATTCC
TCGAGGGTACCCTGGAAGTGCTGTTTCAGGGCCCGGGCGGTAGTGGAGGTTCCGCGAGTGTCATTAAGCC
GGAGATGAAAATTAAGTTGCGTATGGAGGGGGCCGTGAATGGGCACAAATTCGTTATTGAAGGGGAGGGG
ATTGGAAAGCCGTATGAGGGTACGCAAACCTTGGACTTAACAGTAGAAGAAGGGGCACCATTGCCTTTTT
CTTATGATATTTTGACTCCGGCGTTCCAATACGGGAACCGTGCTTTCACAAAGTATCCCGAAGATATCCC
TGACTATTTCAAGCAAGCATTTCCCGAGGGTTACAGTTGGGAGAGAAGTATGACCTATGAGGATCAAGGC
ATATGTATTGCTACCTCTGACATTACTATGGAGGGAGACTGCTTCTTCTATGAGATTCGTTTCGATGGAA
CAAACTTTCCTCCTAACGGGCCAGTGATGCAGAAAAAGACGTTGAAGTGGGAACCGTCCACAGAAAAAAT
GTATGTCGAGGACGGCGTTCTAAAGGGAGACGTGGAAATGGCCTTGCTATTGGAAGGGGGTGGACACTAT
CGTTGTGATTTCAAAACGACCTACAAGGCCAAAAAAGATGTGAGACTACCGGACGCCCACGAGGTTGACC
ATCGTATTGAAATTTTAAGTCACGACAAGGACTATAATAAAGTAAGACTGTACGAACACGCGGAAGCACG
TTACAGCGGAGGTGGAAGTGGTGGTGGCCATCACCATCACCATCACCATTAGCGGCCGCTCTAGAGGGCC
GCATCATGTAATTAGTTATGTCACGCTTACATTCACGCCCTCCCCCCACATCCGCTCTAACCGAAAAGGA
AGGAGTTAGACAACCTGAAGTCTAGGTCCCTATTTATTTTTTTATAGTTATGTTAGTATTAAGAACGTTA
TTTATATTTCAAATTTTTCTTTTTTTTCTGTACAGACGCGTGTACGCATGTAACATTATACTGAAAACCT
TGCTTGAGAAGGTTTTGGGACGCTCGAAGGCTTTAATTTGCAAGCTGCGGCCCTGCATTAATGAATCGGC
CAACGCGCGGGGAGAGGCGGTTTGCGTATTGGGCGCTCTTCCGCTTCCTCGCTCACTGACTCGCTGCGCT
CGGTCGTTCGGCTGCGGCGAGCGGTATCAGCTCACTCAAAGGCGGTAATACGGTTATCCACAGAATCAGG
GGATAACGCAGGAAAGAACATGTGAGCAAAAGGCCAGCAAAAGGCCAGGAACCGTAAAAAGGCCGCGTTG
CTGGCGTTTTTCCATAGGCTCCGCCCCCCTGACGAGCATCACAAAAATCGACGCTCAAGTCAGAGGTGGC
GAAACCCGACAGGACTATAAAGATACCAGGCGTTTCCCCCTGGAAGCTCCCTCGTGCGCTCTCCTGTTCC
GACCCTGCCGCTTACCGGATACCTGTCCGCCTTTCTCCCTTCGGGAAGCGTGGCGCTTTCTCATAGCTCA
CGCTGTAGGTATCTCAGTTCGGTGTAGGTCGTTCGCTCCAAGCTGGGCTGTGTGCACGAACCCCCCGTTC
AGCCCGACCGCTGCGCCTTATCCGGTAACTATCGTCTTGAGTCCAACCCGGTAAGACACGACTTATCGCC
ACTGGCAGCAGCCACTGGTAACAGGATTAGCAGAGCGAGGTATGTAGGCGGTGCTACAGAGTTCTTGAAG
TGGTGGCCTAACTACGGCTACACTAGAAGAACAGTATTTGGTATCTGCGCTCTGCTGAAGCCAGTTACCT
TCGGAAAAAGAGTTGGTAGCTCTTGATCCGGCAAACAAACCACCGCTGGTAGCGGTGGTTTTTTTGTTTG
CAAGCAGCAGATTACGCGCAGAAAAAAAGGATCTCAAGAAGATCCTTTGATCTTTTCTACGGGGTCTGAC
GCTCAGTGGAACGAAAACTCACGTTAAGGGATTTTGGTCATGAGATTATCAAAAAGGATCTTCACCTAGA
TCCTTTTAAATTAAAAATGAAGTTTTAAATCAATCTAAAGTATATATGAGTAAACTTGGTCTGACAGTTA
CCAATGCTTAATCAGTGAGGCACCTATCTCAGCGATCTGTCTATTTCGTTCATCCATAGTTGCCTGACTC
CCCGTCGTGTAGATAACTACGATACGGGAGGGCTTACCATCTGGCCCCAGTGCTGCAATGATACCGCGAG
ACCCACGCTCACCGGCTCCAGATTTATCAGCAATAAACCAGCCAGCCGGAAGGGCCGAGCGCAGAAGTGG
TCCTGCAACTTTATCCGCCTCCATCCAGTCTATTAATTGTTGCCGGGAAGCTAGAGTAAGTAGTTCGCCA
GTTAATAGTTTGCGCAACGTTGTTGCCATTGCTACAGGCATCGTGGTGTCACGCTCGTCGTTTGGTATGG
CTTCATTCAGCTCCGGTTCCCAACGATCAAGGCGAGTTACATGATCCCCCATGTTGTGCAAAAAAGCGGT
TAGCTCCTTCGGTCCTCCGATCGTTGTCAGAAGTAAGTTGGCCGCAGTGTTATCACTCATGGTTATGGCA
GCACTGCATAATTCTCTTACTGTCATGCCATCCGTAAGATGCTTTTCTGTGACTGGTGAGTACTCAACCA
AGTCATTCTGAGAATAGTGTATGCGGCGACCGAGTTGCTCTTGCCCGGCGTCAATACGGGATAATACCGC
GCCACATAGCAGAACTTTAAAAGTGCTCATCATTGGAAAACGTTCTTCGGGGCGAAAACTCTCAAGGATC
TTACCGCTGTTGAGATCCAGTTCGATGTAACCCACTCGTGCACCCAACTGATCTTCAGCATCTTTTACTT
TCACCAGCGTTTCTGGGTGAGCAAAAACAGGAAGGCAAAATGCCGCAAAAAAGGGAATAAGGGCGACACG
GAAATGTTGAATACTCATACTCTTCCTTTTTCAATGGGTAATAACTGATATAATTAAATTGAAGCTCTAA
TTTGTGAGTTTAGTATACATGCATTTACTTATAATACAGTTTTTTAGTTTTGCTGGCCGCATCTTCTCAA
ATATGCTTCCCAGCCTGCTTTTCTGTAACGTTCACCCTCTACCTTAGCATCCCTTCCCTTTGCAAATAGT
CCTCTTCCAACAATAATAATGTCAGATCCTGTAGAGACCACATCATCCACGGTTCTATACTGTTGACCCA
ATGCGTCTCCCTTGTCATCTAAACCCACACCGGGTGTCATAATCAACCAATCGTAACCTTCATCTCTTCC
ACCCATGTCTCTTTGAGCAATAAAGCCGATAACAAAATCTTTGTCGCTCTTCGCAATGTCAACAGTACCC
TTAGTATATTCTCCAGTAGATAGGGAGCCCTTGCATGACAATTCTGCTAACATCAAAAGGCCTCTAGGTT
CCTTTGTTACTTCTTCTGCCGCCTGCTTCAAACCGCTAACAATACCTGGGCCCACCACACCGTGTGCATT
CGTAATGTCTGCCCATTCTGCTATTCTGTATACACCCGCAGAGTACTGCAATTTGACTGTATTACCAATG
TCAGCAAATTTTCTGTCTTCGAAGAGTAAAAAATTGTACTTGGCGGATAATGCCTTTAGCGGCTTAACTG
TGCCCTCCATGGAAAAATCAGTCAAGATATCCACATGTGTTTTTAGTAAACAAATTTTGGGACCTAA
Features (pLannotate 1.2.2; 15 found; start..end, strand, type, name):
    151..366     -  promoter       URA3 promoter: S. cerevisiae URA3
    372..395     -  promoter       tet promoter (fragment): E. coli promoter for tetracycline efflux protein gene
    433..813     +  CDS            RAF1 (fragment): RAF_YEAST - Experimental evidence at transcript level: Swiss-Prot protein existence level 2. Antagonizes transcriptional repression of recombinase FLP by REP1-REP2. May play a role in plasmid partitioning. From Saccharomyces cerevisiae (strain ATCC 204508 / S288c) (Baker's yeast).
    967..1844    -  rep_origin     2μ ori: yeast 2μ plasmid origin of replication
   1940..2368    -  rep_origin     f1 ori (sequence partly withheld): f1 bacteriophage origin of replication; arrow indicates direction of (+) strand synthesis
   2390..2831    +  promoter       GAL1 promoter: S. cerevisiae GAL1; inducible promoter, regulated by Gal4
   2863..2881    +  promoter       T7 promoter: promoter for bacteriophage T7 RNA polymerase
   2985..3635    +  CDS            mAzamiGreen: mAzamiGreen is a basic (constitutively fluorescent) green fluorescent protein published in 2003, derived from Galaxea fascicularis. It has high acid sensitivity.
   3657..3677    +  CDS            7xHis: 6xHis affinity tag
   3702..3949    +  terminator     CYC1 terminator: S. cerevisiae CYC1; transcription terminator for CYC1
   3961..4014    -  CDS            lacI (fragment): lac repressor; lacI; The lac repressor binds to the lac operator to inhibit transcription in E. coli. This inhibition can be relieved by adding lactose or isopropyl-β-D-thiogalactopyranoside (IPTG).
   4197..4785    -  rep_origin     ori: high-copy-number ColE1/pMB1/pBR322/pUC origin of replication
   4956..5816    -  CDS            AmpR: β-lactamase; bla; confers resistance to ampicillin, carbenicillin, and related antibiotics
   5817..5833    -  promoter       AmpR promoter (fragment): bla
   5912..150     -  CDS            URA3 (across the origin): orotidine-5'-phosphate decarboxylase, required for uracil biosynthesis; S. cerevisiae URA3; yeast auxotrophic marker, counterselectable with 5-fluoroorotic acid (5-FOA)
