[The description below was written by a language model from this plasmid's Addgene catalogue record and pLannotate feature annotations shown in this document.]
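Description:
pYTSG is a yeast expression vector built on the pYES2 backbone for producing proteins in Saccharomyces cerevisiae as fusions to a C-terminal thermostable GFP (TGP) tag. It is an E. coli–yeast shuttle plasmid of about 6.6 kb. A high-copy ColE1/pUC-type origin and the AmpR β-lactamase gene support propagation and ampicillin selection in bacteria. In yeast, the 2μ origin, with an adjacent fragment of the 2μ RAF1 gene, provides episomal multicopy maintenance. The URA3 marker with its own promoter allows selection in uracil auxotrophs and can be counterselected with 5-FOA. An f1 origin is also present, a carry-over that permits single-stranded DNA production.

The expression cassette is driven by the galactose-inducible, Gal4-regulated GAL1 promoter, followed by a T7 promoter that also serves as a sequencing primer site. Downstream lies the cloning region, then the synthetic TGP coding sequence, a polyhistidine tag (annotated as 7xHis) and the CYC1 terminator. The automated annotation labels the fluorescent protein as mAzamiGreen. This is presumably a homology-based match to the TGP reading frame described in the catalogue entry rather than a different insert. A gene of interest placed in frame between the promoter and TGP yields a target–TGP–His fusion, giving a fluorescent readout of expression and an affinity handle for purification.

The associated publication title points to use in membrane protein expression screening, stability assays and purification. The depositors note that only the multi-cloning site and TGP region were verified by their own sequencing, and the short tet promoter and lacI fragments in the feature table appear to be backbone remnants.
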