Addgene plasmid #159419: pYTSG
Purpose: Expression of proteins with a C-terminal thermostable GFP (TGP) tag in Saccharomyces cerevisiae
Depositing lab: Dianfan Li. Depositing organization: CAS Center for Excellence in Molecular Cell Science. Publication: An improved fluorescent tag and its nanobodies for membrane protein expression, stability assay, and purification. Cai H, Yao H, Li T, Hutter CAJ, Li Y, Tang Y, Seeger MA, Li D. Commun Biol. 2020 Dec 10;3(1):753. doi: 10.1038/s42003-020-01478-z. PubMed 33303987.
Backbone
  Vector backbone: pYES2
  Vector type: Yeast Expression
Growth in bacteria
  Bacterial resistance: Ampicillin, 100 μg/mL
  Growth temperature: 37°C
  Growth strain: DH5alpha
  Copy number: High Copy
Gene/Insert
  Gene/Insert name: thermostable GFP (TGP)
  Species: Synthetic
  Tag / fusion protein: polyhistidine (poly-His) (C terminal on backbone)
  Cloning method: Gibson Cloning
  Sequencing primers: 5′ T7 Promoter
Terms and licenses: Academic/Nonprofit Terms; Industry Terms: Not Available to Industry
Depositor comments: Full sequence is provided but the depositors have only verified the sequence of the multi-cloning site and the TGP-encoding region by DNA sequencing.
How to cite: pYTSG was a gift from Dianfan Li (Addgene plasmid # 159419 ; http://n2t.net/addgene:159419 ; RRID:Addgene_159419)
