>Addgene plasmid #159419 | pYTSG | depositor partial sequence | sequence record 308077 | Multi-cloning site and the TGP-encoding region is sequence-verified
TCAACAAAAAATTGTTAATATACCTCTATACTTTAACGTCAAGGAGAAAAAACCCCGGATCGGACTACTA
GCAGCTGTAATACGACTCACTATAGGGAATATTTAAAAAATGTCTGGATCCAAGCTTAGCGGCCGCGAAT
TCCTCGAGGGTACCCTGGAAGTGCTGTTTCAGGGCCCGGGCGGTAGTGGAGGTTCCGCGAGTGTCATTAA
GCCGGAGATGAAAATTAAGTTGCGTATGGAGGGGGCCGTGAATGGGCACAAATTCGTTATTGAAGGGGAG
GGGATTGGAAAGCCGTATGAGGGTACGCAAACCTTGGACTTAACAGTAGAAGAAGGGGCACCATTGCCTT
TTTCTTATGATATTTTGACTCCGGCGTTCCAATACGGGAACCGTGCTTTCACAAAGTATCCCGAAGATAT
CCCTGACTATTTCAAGCAAGCATTTCCCGAGGGTTACAGTTGGGAGAGAAGTATGACCTATGAGGATCAA
GGCATATGTATTGCTACCTCTGACATTACTATGGAGGGAGACTGCTTCTTCTATGAGATTCGTTTCGATG
GAACAAACTTTCCTCCTAACGGGCCAGTGATGCAGAAAAAGACGTTGAAGTGGGAACCGTCCACAGAAAA
AATGTATGTCGAGGACGGCGTTCTAAAGGGAGACGTGGAAATGGCCTTGCTATTGGAAGGGGGTGGACAC
TATCGTTGTGATTTCAAAACGACCTACAAGGCCAAAAAAGATGTGAGACTACCGGACGCCCACGAGGTTG
ACCATCGTATTGAAATTTTAAGTCACGACAAGGACTATAATAAAGTAAGACTGTACGAACACGCGGAAGC
ACGTTACAGCGGAGGTGGAAGTGGTGGTGGCCATCACCATCACCATCACCATTAGCGGCCGCTCTAGAGG
GCCGCATCATGTAATTAGTTATGTCACGCTTACATTCACGCCCTCCCCCCACATCCGCTCTAACCG
